>Addgene plasmid #109644 | actc1b-mKate2-rab43 | depositor full sequence | sequence record 206581 | Full Sequence
CCACCTAAATTGTAAGCGTTAATATTTTGTTAAAATTCGCGTTAAATTTTTGTTAAATCAGCTCATTTTT
TAACCAATAGGCCGAAATCGGCAAAATCCCTTATAAATCAAAAGAATAGACCGAGATAGGGT
[37 nt withheld, positions 133-169]
AAAGAACGTGGACTCCAACGTCAAAGG
[32 nt withheld, positions 197-228]
GCTGGCTAAGAACTCATCAGCCTCCCCGGTCCATCTACCCACGTACCAATGCACCAATTGGCCACAATGA
CGGCTACTACATGGTGCCATTCCTTCCTCTTTATAGGAATGGAGACTACCTCCTGTCCAACAAGGCTCTT
GGATACGAGTACGCCTACCTGTTGGACCCAGGTCATTGCACAACACCAGAAATGCCCTCTGATCTGCAAA
AGACGTGAATATCTGTTCAGACACCCATATCCACTCTGTTCCACACAGGTCAGAGGTTTGTCCAGGAGTT
CTTGACAGAGGTGTAAAAAGTACTCAAAAATTTTACTCAAGTGAAAGTACAAGTACTTAGGGAAAATTTT
ACTCAATTAAAAGTAAAAGTATCTGGCTAGAATCTTACTTGAGTAAAAGTAAAAAAGTACTCCATTAAAA
TTGTACTTGAGTATTAAGGAAGTAAAAGTAAAAGCAAGAAAGAAAACTAGAGATTCTTGTTTAAGCTTTT
AATCTCAAAAAACATTAAATGAAATGCATACAAGGTTTTATCCTGCTTTAGAACTGTTTGTATTTAATTA
TCAAACTATAAGACAGACAATCTAATGCCAGTACACGCTACTCAAAGTTGTAAAACCTCAGATTTAACTT
CAGTAGAAGCTGATTCTCAAAATTGTTAGTGTCAAGCCTAGCTCTTTTGGGGCTGAAAAGCAATCCTGCA
GTGCTGAAAAGCCTCTCACAGGCAGCCGATGCGGGAAGAGGTGTATTAGTCTTGATAGAGAGGCTGCAAA
TAGCAGGAAACGTGAGCAGAGACTCCCTGGTGTCTGAAACACAGGCCAGATGGGCCCTCGAGCAGGAAAC
AGCTATGACCATGATTACGCCAAGCTATCAACTTTGTATAGAAAAGTTGGCACGCGCAGATTCCGTGTGG
GCCTGGTAATATCTTACCATTTTAAGCTATTTTAAGATTAGGGAAAAAAATTAAATAAAACTACTTTAAA
ATTACTTTCCTTAAAAAGCAACATATTTATTTAGTTTTTGTTTAACTGGCTCAAGATTGTAATATTTTAC
TTTTACATGTTTTTTTTAAGTACCTAAATGTGTTCAAAAGTAAAGTATGTTATTGTTTTTTTTTTTTTAA
TGTTAGCTAAGCTTTAAATTGTAATATATTACTTTTAAAAGTGACTTTTTAAAAATGTAAATAAAAAAGT
AACTATAAATGTGTAATGCATGTTATTTCTGTGGGTTTTTTAATTTTCATCTCAACTGGGCTTACAATTT
TAACATAATAAAAATCAAATCAAATCAAATCAGGCCCTTATTTGTCACATACACTCTTGTATACTGAAAT
AAACTAAATGTTGAGAAAAATTTAAATACACCAAAATAACGCATACCTTTTTTGTAATTACCTAAGTAAA
ACATTTAGTTCCTTTTTTAAGTGACTCAAGATTGTAATCTATTAATTGTAAAAGATAAAACTAGTGATCA
ATCTGACGTGCTTCTATGCAGCCTGTGAGATTAATTGTGATGTTTAATTATTAAACAATTTAAATGGATC
AAACATTTCACATGTGCTTATTGTGTCCAACAAAACCAGCAGAAGCACTTAAAAATATTGCATGACAACA
TGAGTTTTTAATGTAAATTATATATACTTCCTAAACGAAGTTAATCATATTTTCTAAAATAATAATGTCA
TTGAAATATTTAAATAAATGATAANCTTTAGTTGATTCAACATAAAATTGAAAGCAATAAGGACTTTTTT
TTTTTTACAGCGGTGAAGCAAAAGCNTGNAAATAATCATATAAATATAATAAATAAATAAATAAAATAAT
GGTTCTTGGTGCAAATATGAACACTTTAAATAAATATAGAATAAATATGATCAATAAGTCATAACGACGT
GTTTTATGTTGATTATAATTTAAACATGTTTCTAACGCAAGTTTTAAAAACTGTTTTAAAGTATTATTTT
AAGTTATAAGATCAATTTGACTCAACATTTTGTAGTGAAAATATGTTGTGTAAAATTAATATAATATACA
CTATAAAAATGCAAGGTTCCACACAATTCATTCATGTTGTCCCAACACAAATCGATTAAGTTAACAAATA
TATGTGGATTGAACATAAAAAATTAAGTTGTCCCAATGAAATCTCAAGAATTGTGTTGTTTCAGCTCATT
TTAAATAAGTAGTTTTAACAAGTAAAAAATAACATATTTTTGAGTGTGTATATATATATATTTATATATT
ACAAAATATAATAATATAAAATGTAAAAGATATAAACCATGCTACATATATTTAAGAGCTATTTTGCACA
TTACTTTTTTGCAAGCCATTTGAGTGTTTTTTTACAAATATATATTAGCTAAATATACAATATCTTAAAT
ATACAATTAATCAGACATGCAAAAAATGCATTTAACCTACATAAAAATACATGATCAACATATGTTTTAT
GCTGATTACAACTAAATCAAACGTAATGAAATTAATTTATAAAAGCGATTTAAATATGTCAATATTTTAA
GTTAAAATCACTTGAAACCTACTATAAATGAACTTAAATTTAAAAAATCTCCTTTAATTCCAATGCAGCA
CTGTTGTTTTTTCAGCTGAGGACCCCCGGTGCAGATGGTTGGCCCCCGGCCCGCTATTCTAAGGAAGCCT
TTCTTAATTTTAGGGCGGCGCTGCATGCGCTCAGATCAGATTCACGGGTGGAGAGGGTTATTTTCTCTTT
TTTATTTTTTCTTGCCTGCTCATATTTGGGCCTGTGTGAACCCCAGGCTCCGCCTCGGCCCCCAGGAGCC
GCTCTTATTTAAAGGGGATCCTCGCCTTCAGTCTTCGTCCCAGTGGAAGCATCAGTCTTGTGATAACAAC
TTGGTGAGTCCTACAGACCAGCGCTCGACTCTAGGCTTTAAATGCATTGATTTCTCTGGATTAGCTACCG
GGAGAGTTTTAACTTTGCTTATTAGTCTTGTGCTTGAACTGCTAGGTTTAAAGAGGGTTTTCTCTAATGC
ATGCATGAAGCGACAGCTGAAAACCAGAAATAGAGCGTTTGTCCTCCTGTTAAACTCTAGCCTTTCTTTG
GCATTTGTCAGTCCGAGTCTTCAGCTGCCGGCAGGAGATTGGGTTTCAGTAACACTTGCTGAGCACAAAC
TACACGTGCTTCCTTCAGATTTAATTCATTATTAATCATTCTAGATTTAAATGATCTTCTTACTCATTGC
TGATTATTTTAGCCTTGCGGAGCAGATTAAATGAGCACGTGTTTATTAAGATTGATTTAAATATAATTAA
TATTTCACCACTGTAGTTTTAAAATTGCCTTCTAAGTCATGGTTGATTTTTAATAGGTATCGGCTCTAAT
TAGATTACTATTTTGGTTTTTAAATGTTATTTCTATTTCATTTGTAGGCTCGTTTTTAATGTGATTTTAT
TAGATTCTAGTTTTAAAATCATCTTTTAGCCTTACTGAGCAGACTGAATGAACATGTTTCATTAAGATTA
ACTTCATTATAGTTAATTATTTAATCATTCTAGTGGATTATAAATCAGCTCTATTTAAATTGATTGTCGT
GTTTATTTCTATTTGATTTTTGATTATTTTTTAAGGTCGTTTTTATGTGATTTTTCCCCGATTCTAATTT
TAAACTAATTGTTTGATTTTTATATGATTCGACTCTTTTTAAATGAATTGTTTTGCTTTTTTTATTGAGC
ATATATATATATTATACAATTTCAATCAACAATTGTTGTGCTTTTTAAATGTTGTTTCTATTTCATTTCT
AGGGTCGATTTTATTCGATTCTAGTTTTAAAATCGTGATTTCTAACTCCTAACCTTACTGAGCAGACTGA
ATGAACATGTTTCATCAAGATTAACTTCATTATAGTTAATTATTGAATCGGGCTAGTGGTTTATAAATCA
GCTCTATTATAAATTAATTGTCATCATTATTTCTATTTAATTTTTATTATTTTTTTAGGATTATTTTTAA
GGGATTTTTTTCACGTTCTAGTTTTAAACTCAATGCTCATTACTGCTCACCCTTGCTGAGCAGTCTTTCG
TTAAGATTAAATTAATTAATAACCCATTCTAGTTTTAAAACAGTGTCTTAAGGCATAGCTGATATTTTAC
AAGTTTACTATTTAATATATCTCCATTTCTTTTTTTAGGGTCGATTTCATCTGATTTGATTAATTTTTAT
TATCTTCACTAAGCTTTTTGTTCTAGGTTTTATTCTCAGTATTATTACTGTTATATTTGAACTGAATTTC
TCCTCATAGTTTATTCATTTTATTTATTTATTTTTTGTTTATTCGCTATTTTGTATTTTAGTTTTTAATT
AGAAATTTTATTAGAATCGTTTTGAACTAGTTTTTATGCACTCTAACATTAATATTAAATCATAACTATT
ATTTTTATTATAATTTATTTGTGTTTATCTTTTTGTGTAGCTTTCATGTGTTTTTATTTTAGTTTTATTA
TGTTTGCATTGAATTTTTTGGACTAGTTTATATAACGATATACAGAAAAGCCATGACAACAAATGTTTTT
ATAATACCTATTAAGTATAAGCTAATCAGATTTCCACTATTCTGTTCAAAGTTAACATTATTAGCCATTC
TGATGGATCATTTGACATTTGTCATATGTCTTTATGAACACTGCTCTTTCAGATGCCACTTTTAAAGCTG
TTTTTTACAGTAAATGAACGTTTATTATTATGACATTATTTCCTAAGGCCTCTAGAGTACAGCAGGATGT
GGCGTGTGCATTACTGTGTAATTATGCTGACTGTAAATGTGCATTTATAGACTGTCAGCATGTCTGACTG
TGCGCTGTTGTGATTTGTCCTGCACAGACCAAGGCAAGTTTGTACAAAAAAGCAGGCTGCCACCATGGTG
AGCGAGCTGATTAAGGAGAACATGCACATGAAGCTGTACATGGAGGGCACCGTGAACAACCACCACTTCA
AGTGCACATCCGAGGGCGAAGGCAAGCCCTACGAGGGCACCCAGACCATGAGAATCAAGGCGGTCGAGGG
CGGCCCTCTCCCCTTCGCCTTCGACATCCTGGCTACCAGCTTCATGTACGGCAGCAAAACCTTCATCAAC
CACACCCAGGGCATCCCCGACTTCTTTAAGCAGTCCTTCCCCGAGGGCTTCACATGGGAGAGAGTCACCA
CATACGAAGACGGGGGCGTGCTGACCGCTACCCAGGACACCAGCCTCCAGGACGGCTGCCTCATCTACAA
CGTCAAGATCAGAGGGGTGAACTTCCCATCCAACGGCCCTGTGATGCAGAAGAAAACACTCGGCTGGGAG
GCCTCCACCGAGACCCTGTACCCCGCTGACGGCGGCCTGGAAGGCAGAGCCGACATGGCCCTGAAGCTCG
TGGGCGGGGGCCACCTGATCTGCAACTTGAAGACCACATACAGATCCAAGAAACCCGCTAAGAACCTCAA
GATGCCCGGCGTCTACTATGTGGACAGAAGACTGGAAAGAATCAAGGAGGCCGACAAAGAGACCTACGTC
GAGCAGCACGAGGTGGCTGTGGCCAGATACTGCGACCTCCCTAGCAAACTGGGGCACAGAGACCCAGCTT
TCTTGTACAAAGTGGTGTCATTGCTGGACTCCGATGACAGCTACGATCTAGTCTTCAAAATAGTTCTGGT
CGGAGATGTCGGCGTCGGTAAAACTTGTGTGGTGCAGCGGTTCAAAACCGGCATATTCATCGAAAAACAA
GGCAACACCATCGGCGTGGACTTCACCATGAAAACACTGGAGATACACGGCAAAAGGGTTAAGTTACAGA
TTTGGGACACAGCCGGACAGGAGCGGTTTCGCACCATCACTCAGAGTTACTACCGCAGCGCTAACGGAGC
CATCATCACATATGACATCACCAAGAAAGCCACGTTTCTGTCTGTGCCCAAGTGGATGGAGGATGTGAAG
AAATACGGCGGCTCCAACATCGTTCCTCTTTTAATCGGTAATAAATGCGACCTGTCGGAGTCTCGCGAGG
TGCCGCTGGAGGACGCGCAGACCATGGCTCATCAGCTGGATTTCGTGAGCGCCATCGAGACATCAGCCAA
AGACTCTAGTAATGTGGATGAGGCCTTCAACAAAATGGCCAGCGAGCTCATTCTCCGGCACGGCGGGCCC
ATGTTCACCGAAAACGTGACCGACAGCTTTAAACTGACAGGCAAGGATGTGGCCGGCGAGGGCTGGGGCT
GCGGCTGCTGACAACTTTATTATACATAGTTGATAATTCACTGGCCGTCGTTTTACGGTACCATCGATGA
TGATCCAGACATGATAAGATACATTGATGAGTTTGGACAAACCACAACTAGAATGCAGTGAAAAAAATGC
TTTATTTGTGAAATTTGTGATGCTATTGCTTTATTTGTAACCATTATAAGCTGCAATAAACAAGTTAACA
ACAACAATTGCATTCATTTTATGTTTCAGGTTCAGGGGGAGGTGTGGGAGGTTTTTTAAAGCAAGTAAAA
CCTCTACAAATGTGGTATGGCTGATTATGATCCTCTAGATCAGATCTGCGAAGATACGGCCACGGGTGCT
CTTGATCCTGTGGCTGATTTTGGACTGTGCTGCTCGCAGCTGCTGATGAATCACATACTTCCTCCATTTT
CTTCCACTGATTGACTGTTATAATTTCCCTAATTTCCAGGTCAAGGTGCTGTGCATTGTGGTAATAGATG
TGACATGACGTCACTTCCAAAGGACCAATGAACATGTCTGACCAATTTCATATAATGTGAAAACGATTTT
CATAGGCAGAATAAATAACATTTAAATTAAACTGGGCATCAGCGCAATTCAATTGGTTTGGTAATAGCAA
GGGAAAATAGAATGAAGTGATCTCCAAAAAATAAGTACTTTTTGACTGTAAATAAAATTGTAAGGAGTAA
AAAGTACTTTTTTTTCTAAAAAAATGTAATTAAGTAAAAGTAAAAGTATTGATTTTTAATTGTACTCAAG
TAAAGTAAAAATCCCCAAAAATAATACTTAAGTACAGTAATCAAGTAAAATTACTCAAGTACTTTACACC
TCTGGTTCTTGACCCCCTACCTTCAGCAAGCCCAGCAGATCCACTAGTTCTAGAGCGGCCGCCACCGCGG
TGGAGCTCCAGCTTTTGTTCCCTTTAGTGAGGGTTAATTGCGCGCTTGGCGTAATCATGGTCATAGCTGT
TTCCTGTGTGAAATTGTTATCCGCTCACAATTCCACACAACATACGAGCCGGAAGCATAAAGTGTAAAGC
CTGGGGTGCCTAATGAGTGAGCTAACTCACATTAATTGCGTTGCGCTCACTGCCCGCTTTCCAGTCGGGA
AACCTGTCGTGCCAGCTGCATTAATGAATCGGCCAACGCGCGGGGAGAGGCGGTTTGCGTATTGGGCGCT
CTTCCGCTTCCTCGCTCACTGACTCGCTGCGCTCGGTCGTTCGGCTGCGGCGAGCGGTATCAGCTCACTC
AAAGGCGGTAATACGGTTATCCACAGAATCAGGGGATAACGCAGGAAAGAACATGTGAGCAAAAGGCCAG
CAAAAGGCCAGGAACCGTAAAAAGGCCGCGTTGCTGGCGTTTTTCCATAGGCTCCGCCCCCCTGACGAGC
ATCACAAAAATCGACGCTCAAGTCAGAGGTGGCGAAACCCGACAGGACTATAAAGATACCAGGCGTTTCC
CCCTGGAAGCTCCCTCGTGCGCTCTCCTGTTCCGACCCTGCCGCTTACCGGATACCTGTCCGCCTTTCTC
CCTTCGGGAAGCGTGGCGCTTTCTCATAGCTCACGCTGTAGGTATCTCAGTTCGGTGTAGGTCGTTCGCT
CCAAGCTGGGCTGTGTGCACGAACCCCCCGTTCAGCCCGACCGCTGCGCCTTATCCGGTAACTATCGTCT
TGAGTCCAACCCGGTAAGACACGACTTATCGCCACTGGCAGCAGCCACTGGTAACAGGATTAGCAGAGCG
AGGTATGTAGGCGGTGCTACAGAGTTCTTGAAGTGGTGGCCTAACTACGGCTACACTAGAAGGACAGTAT
TTGGTATCTGCGCTCTGCTGAAGCCAGTTACCTTCGGAAAAAGAGTTGGTAGCTCTTGATCCGGCAAACA
AACCACCGCTGGTAGCGGTGGTTTTTTTGTTTGCAAGCAGCAGATTACGCGCAGAAAAAAAGGATCTCAA
GAAGATCCTTTGATCTTTTCTACGGGGTCTGACGCTCAGTGGAACGAAAACTCACGTTAAGGGATTTTGG
TCATGAGATTATCAAAAAGGATCTTCACCTAGATCCTTTTAAATTAAAAATGAAGTTTTAAATCAATCTA
AAGTATATATGAGTAAACTTGGTCTGACAGTTACCAATGCTTAATCAGTGAGGCACCTATCTCAGCGATC
TGTCTATTTCGTTCATCCATAGTTGCCTGACTCCCCGTCGTGTAGATAACTACGATACGGGAGGGCTTAC
CATCTGGCCCCAGTGCTGCAATGATACCGCGAGACCCACGCTCACCGGCTCCAGATTTATCAGCAATAAA
CCAGCCAGCCGGAAGGGCCGAGCGCAGAAGTGGTCCTGCAACTTTATCCGCCTCCATCCAGTCTATTAAT
TGTTGCCGGGAAGCTAGAGTAAGTAGTTCGCCAGTTAATAGTTTGCGCAACGTTGTTGCCATTGCTACAG
GCATCGTGGTGTCACGCTCGTCGTTTGGTATGGCTTCATTCAGCTCCGGTTCCCAACGATCAAGGCGAGT
TACATGATCCCCCATGTTGTGCAAAAAAGCGGTTAGCTCCTTCGGTCCTCCGATCGTTGTCAGAAGTAAG
TTGGCCGCAGTGTTATCACTCATGGTTATGGCAGCACTGCATAATTCTCTTACTGTCATGCCATCCGTAA
GATGCTTTTCTGTGACTGGTGAGTACTCAACCAAGTCATTCTGAGAATAGTGTATGCGGCGACCGAGTTG
CTCTTGCCCGGCGTCAATACGGGATAATACCGCGCCACATAGCAGAACTTTAAAAGTGCTCATCATTGGA
AAACGTTCTTCGGGGCGAAAACTCTCAAGGATCTTACCGCTGTTGAGATCCAGTTCGATGTAACCCACTC
GTGCACCCAACTGATCTTCAGCATCTTTTACTTTCACCAGCGTTTCTGGGTGAGCAAAAACAGGAAGGCA
AAATGCCGCAAAAAAGGGAATAAGGGCGACACGGAAATGTTGAATACTCATACTCTTCCTTTTTCAATAT
TATTGAAGCATTTATCAGGGTTATTGTCTCATGAGCGGATACATATTTGAATGTATTTAGAAAAATAAAC
AAATAGGGGTTCCGCGCACATTTCCCCGAAAAGTG
Features (pLannotate 1.2.2; 21 found; start..end, strand, type, name):
      7..228     -  rep_origin     M13 ori (fragment) (sequence partly withheld): M13 bacteriophage origin of replication; arrow indicates direction of (+) strand synthesis
    228..515     +  CDS            tyr (fragment) (sequence partly withheld): TYRO_ORYLA - Also known as tyro. Experimental evidence at transcript level: Swiss-Prot protein existence level 2. This is a copper-containing oxidase that functions in the formation of pigments such as melanins and other polyphenolic compounds. From Oryzias latipes (Japanese rice fish) (Japanese killifish).
   1097..1117    +  protein_bind   attB4: mutant version of attB; core recombination site for the Gateway® BP reaction BP Clonase™
   2025..2041    -  promoter       copia promoter (fragment): strong promoter from the Drosophila transposable element copia (Sinclair et al., 1986)
   5093..5113    +  protein_bind   attB1: mutant version of attB; core recombination site for the Gateway® BP reaction BP Clonase™
   5123..5818    +  CDS            mKate2: mKate2 is a basic (constitutively fluorescent) red fluorescent protein published in 2009, derived from Entacmaea quadricolor. It is reported to be a rapidly-maturing monomer with moderate acid sensitivity.
   5820..5844    -  protein_bind   attB2: mutant version of attB; recombination site for the Gateway® BP reaction BP Clonase™
   5855..6466    +  CDS            Rab43: RAB43_MOUSE - Experimental evidence at protein level: Swiss-Prot protein existence level 1. The small GTPases Rab are key regulators of intracellular membrane trafficking, from the formation of transport vesicles to their fusion with membranes. Rabs cycle between an inactive GDP-bound form and an active GTP-bound form that is able to recruit to membranes different set of downstream effectors directly responsible for vesicle formation, movement, tethering and fusion. The low intrinsic GTPase activity of RAB43 is activated by USP6NL. Involved in retrograde transport from the endocytic pathway to
   6470..6490    -  protein_bind   attB3: mutant version of attB; core recombination site for the Gateway® BP reaction BP Clonase™
   6494..6514    +  CDS            lacZα (fragment): LacZα fragment of β-galactosidase; lacZ fragment
   6530..6664    -  polyA_signal   SV40 poly(A) signal: SV40 polyadenylation signal
   6687..6770    -  CDS            large T antigen (fragment): large T antigen from SV40 (simian virus 40)
   7336..7376    -  misc_feature   MCS (fragment): pBluescript multiple cloning site
   7389..7407    -  promoter       T3 promoter: promoter for bacteriophage T3 RNA polymerase
   7452..7468    -  protein_bind   lac operator: The lac repressor binds to the lac operator to inhibit transcription in E. coli. This inhibition can be relieved by adding lactose or isopropyl-β-D-thiogalactopyranoside (IPTG). lac repressor encoded by lacI
   7476..7506    -  promoter       lac promoter: promoter for the E. coli lac operon
   7521..7542    -  protein_bind   CAP binding site: CAP binding activates transcription in the presence of cAMP. E. coli catabolite activator protein
   7555..7647    -  CDS            lacI (fragment): lac repressor; lacI; The lac repressor binds to the lac operator to inhibit transcription in E. coli. This inhibition can be relieved by adding lactose or isopropyl-β-D-thiogalactopyranoside (IPTG).
   7830..8418    -  rep_origin     ori: high-copy-number ColE1/pMB1/pBR322/pUC origin of replication
   8589..9449    -  CDS            AmpR: β-lactamase; bla; confers resistance to ampicillin, carbenicillin, and related antibiotics
   9450..9554    -  promoter       AmpR promoter: bla
