>Addgene plasmid #109644 | actc1b-mKate2-rab43 | addgene full sequence | sequence record 221273 | Addgene NGS Result
GCAAGTTTGTACAAAAAAGCAGGCTGCCACCATGGTGAGCGAGCTGATTAAGGAGAACATGCACATGAAG
CTGTACATGGAGGGCACCGTGAACAACCACCACTTCAAGTGCACATCCGAGGGCGAAGGCAAGCCCTACG
AGGGCACCCAGACCATGAGAATCAAGGCGGTCGAGGGCGGCCCTCTCCCCTTCGCCTTCGACATCCTGGC
TACCAGCTTCATGTACGGCAGCAAAACCTTCATCAACCACACCCAGGGCATCCCCGACTTCTTTAAGCAG
TCCTTCCCCGAGGGCTTCACATGGGAGAGAGTCACCACATACGAAGACGGGGGCGTGCTGACCGCTACCC
AGGACACCAGCCTCCAGGACGGCTGCCTCATCTACAACGTCAAGATCAGAGGGGTGAACTTCCCATCCAA
CGGCCCTGTGATGCAGAAGAAAACACTCGGCTGGGAGGCCTCCACCGAGACCCTGTACCCCGCTGACGGC
GGCCTGGAAGGCAGAGCCGACATGGCCCTGAAGCTCGTGGGCGGGGGCCACCTGATCTGCAACTTGAAGA
CCACATACAGATCCAAGAAACCCGCTAAGAACCTCAAGATGCCCGGCGTCTACTATGTGGACAGAAGACT
GGAAAGAATCAAGGAGGCCGACAAAGAGACCTACGTCGAGCAGCACGAGGTGGCTGTGGCCAGATACTGC
GACCTCCCTAGCAAACTGGGGCACAGAGACCCAGCTTTCTTGTACAAAGTGGTGGCTCGAAATGCAGAAA
AGGCCATGACGGCCTTGGCCAGGTTTCGTCAAGCTCAGCTGGAGGAGGGAAAAGTGAAGGAGAGACGACC
TTACCTTGCCTCAGAGTGTAATGAGCTGCCCAAAGCAGAGAAGTGGAGAAGACAGATCATCAGTGAGATT
TCAAAGAAGGTTGCCCAGATTCAAAACGCTGGTTTGGGTGAGTTTAAGATTCGTGATCTGAACGATGAGA
TCAACAAACTGCTCCGGGAGAAAGGGCACTGGGAAGTGCGCATCAAGGAGCTCGGAGGACCCGACTATAG
GAGATTTGGGCCGAAGATGTTGGACCATGAGGGTAAAGAGGTTCCTGGAAACAGAGGATACAAGTATTTC
GGCGCTGCCAAAGATTTACCTGGAGTTCGAGAGCTGTTCGAATCTGAGCCTGTACCGCCACCCAGAAAGA
CACGAGCCGAGCTGATGAAGGACATCGATGCGGATTATTACGGTTACAGAGATGAAGATGACGGGGTTTT
ACTCCCACTGGAACAGGAATATGAGAAACAAGTGATGGCAGAGGCCGTGGAGAAGTGGAAAGCAGATAAA
GAGGCTCGATTAGCCGTCGGTGGAGCCGTGAAAGACACTGAAGAGGAGGAGGAATATATTTACGCTGTCA
GAGACGAGGAGCGGTCTGATGATGAAACGGGAGATCAGATGGAGGGAGAGGATGGAGCGCAGTCCTTCAT
CTCTCATGTTCCTGTGCCCTCGCAGAAGGAGATTGAGGAAGCGCTGGTGAGGAGGAAGAAGATGGAGCTG
CTGCAGAAATACGCCAGCGAGAGTCTGATGGCACAGAGTCAAGAGGCCAAAGCTCTGCTGGGTTTATAGC
AACTTTATTATACATAGTTGATAATTCACTGGCCGTCGTTTTACGGTACCATCGATGATGATCCAGACAT
GATAAGATACATTGATGAGTTTGGACAAACCACAACTAGAATGCAGTGAAAAAAATGCTTTATTTGTGAA
ATTTGTGATGCTATTGCTTTATTTGTAACCATTATAAGCTGCAATAAACAAGTTAACAACAACAATTGCA
TTCATTTTATGTTTCAGGTTCAGGGGGAGGTGTGGGAGGTTTTTTAAAGCAAGTAAAACCTCTACAAATG
TGGTATGGCTGATTATGATCCTCTAGATCAGATCTGCGAAGATACGGCCACGGGTGCTCTTGATCCTGTG
GCTGATTTTGGACTGTGCTGCTCGCAGCTGCTGATGAATCACATACTTCCTCCATTTTCTTCCACTGATT
GACTGTTATAATTTCCCTAATTTCCAGGTCAAGGTGCTGTGCATTGTGGTAATAGATGTGACATGACGTC
ACTTCCAAAGGACCAATGAACATGTCTGACCAATTTCATATAATGTGAAAACGATTTTCATAGGCAGAAT
AAATAACATTTAAATTAAACTGGGCATCAGCGCAATTCAATTGGTTTGGTAATAGCAAGGGAAAATAGAA
TGAAGTGATCTCCAAAAAATAAGTACTTTTTGACTGTAAATAAAATTGTAAGGAGTAAAAAGTACTTTTT
TTTCTAAAAAAATGTAATTAAGTAAAAGTAAAAGTATTGATTTTTAATTGTACTCAAGTAAAGTAAAAAT
CCCCAAAAATAATACTTAAGTACAGTAATCAAGTAAAATTACTCAAGTACTTTACACCTCTGGTTCTTGA
CCCCCTACCTTCAGCAAGCCCAGCAGATCCACTAGTTCTAGAGCGGCCGCCACCGCGGTGGAGCTCCAGC
TTTTGTTCCCTTTAGTGAGGGTTAATTGCGCGCTTGGCGTAATCATGGTCATAGCTGTTTCCTGTGTGAA
ATTGTTATCCGCTCACAATTCCACACAACATACGAGCCGGAAGCATAAAGTGTAAAGCCTGGGGTGCCTA
ATGAGTGAGCTAACTCACATTAATTGCGTTGCGCTCACTGCCCGCTTTCCAGTCGGGAAACCTGTCGTGC
CAGCTGCATTAATGAATCGGCCAACGCGCGGGGAGAGGCGGTTTGCGTATTGGGCGCTCTTCCGCTTCCT
CGCTCACTGACTCGCTGCGCTCGGTCGTTCGGCTGCGGCGAGCGGTATCAGCTCACTCAAAGGCGGTAAT
ACGGTTATCCACAGAATCAGGGGATAACGCAGGAAAGAACATGTGAGCAAAAGGCCAGCAAAAGGCCAGG
AACCGTAAAAAGGCCGCGTTGCTGGCGTTTTTCCATAGGCTCCGCCCCCCTGACGAGCATCACAAAAATC
GACGCTCAAGTCAGAGGTGGCGAAACCCGACAGGACTATAAAGATACCAGGCGTTTCCCCCTGGAAGCTC
CCTCGTGCGCTCTCCTGTTCCGACCCTGCCGCTTACCGGATACCTGTCCGCCTTTCTCCCTTCGGGAAGC
GTGGCGCTTTCTCATAGCTCACGCTGTAGGTATCTCAGTTCGGTGTAGGTCGTTCGCTCCAAGCTGGGCT
GTGTGCACGAACCCCCCGTTCAGCCCGACCGCTGCGCCTTATCCGGTAACTATCGTCTTGAGTCCAACCC
GGTAAGACACGACTTATCGCCACTGGCAGCAGCCACTGGTAACAGGATTAGCAGAGCGAGGTATGTAGGC
GGTGCTACAGAGTTCTTGAAGTGGTGGCCTAACTACGGCTACACTAGAAGAACAGTATTTGGTATCTGCG
CTCTGCTGAAGCCAGTTACCTTCGGAAAAAGAGTTGGTAGCTCTTGATCCGGCAAACAAACCACCGCTGG
TAGCGGTGGTTTTTTTGTTTGCAAGCAGCAGATTACGCGCAGAAAAAAAGGATCTCAAGAAGATCCTTTG
ATCTTTTCTACGGGGTCTGACGCTCAGTGGAACGAAAACTCACGTTAAGGCATTTTGGTCATGAGATTAT
CAAAAAGGATCTTCACCTAGATCCTTTTAAATTAAAAATGAAGTTTTAAATCAATCTAAAGTATATATGA
GTAAACTTGGTCTGACAGTTACCAATGCTTAATCAGTGAGGCACCTATCTCAGCGATCTGTCTATTTCGT
TCATCCATAGTTGCCTGACTCCCCGTCGTGTAGATAACTACGATACGGGAGGGCTTACCATCTGGCCCCA
GTGCTGCAATGATACCGCGAGACCCACGCTCACCGGCTCCAGATTTATCAGCAATAAACCAGCCAGCCGG
AAGGGCCGAGCGCAGAAGTGGTCCTGCAACTTTATCCGCCTCCATCCAGTCTATTAATTGTTGCCGGGAA
GCTAGAGTAAGTAGTTCGCCAGTTAATAGTTTGCGCAACGTTGTTGCCATTGCTACAGGCATCGTGGTGT
CACGCTCGTCGTTTGGTATGGCTTCATTCAGCTCCGGTTCCCAACGATCAAGGCGAGTTACATGATCCCC
CATGTTGTGCAAAAAAGCGGTTAGCTCCTTCGGTCCTCCGATCGTTGTCAGAAGTAAGTTGGCCGCAGTG
TTATCACTCATGGTTATGGCAGCACTGCATAATTCTCTTACTGTCATGCCATCCGTAAGATGCTTTTCTG
TGACTGGTGAGTACTCAACCAAGTCATTCTGAGAATAGTGTATGCGGCGACCGAGTTGCTCTTGCCCGGC
GTCAATACGGGATAATACCGCGCCACATAGCAGAACTTTAAAAGTGCTCATCATTGGAAAACGTTCTTCG
GGGCGAAAACTCTCAAGGATCTTACCGCTGTTGAGATCCAGTTCGATGTAACCCACTCGTGCACCCAACT
GATCTTCAGCATCTTTTACTTTCACCAGCGTTTCTGGGTGAGCAAAAACAGGAAGGCAAAATGCCGCAAA
AAAGGGAATAAGGGCGACACGGAAATGTTGAATACTCATACTCTTCCTTTTTCAATATTATTGAAGCATT
TATCAGGGTTATTGTCTCATGAGCGGATACATATTTGAATGTATTTAGAAAAATAAACAAATAGGGGTTC
CGCGCACATTTCCCCGAAAAGTGCCACCTAAATTGTAAGCGTTAATATTTTGTTAAAATTCGCGTTAAAT
TTTTGTTAAATCAGCTCATTTTTTAACCAATAGGCCGAAATCGGCAAAATCCCTTATAAATCAAAAGAAT
AGACCGAGATAGGGT
[37 nt withheld, positions 4846-4882]
AAAGAACGTGGACTCCAACGTCAAAGG
[32 nt withheld, positions 4910-4941]
GCTGGCTAAGAACTCATCAGCCTCCCCGGTCCATCTACCCACGTACCAATGCACCAATTGGCCACAATGA
CGGCTACTACATGGTGCCATTCCTTCCTCTTTATAGGAATGGAGACTACCTCCTGTCCAACAATGCTCTT
GGATACGAGTACGCCTACCTGTTGGACCCAGGTCATTGCACAACACCAGAAATGCCCTCTGATCTGCAAA
AGACGTGAATATCTGTTCAGACACCCATATCCACTCTGTTCCACACAGGTCAGAGGTTTGTCCAGGAGTT
CTTGACAGAGGTGTAAAAAGTACTCAAAAATTTTACTCAAGTGAAAGTACAAGTACTTAGGGAAAATTTT
ACTCAATTAAAAGTAAAAGTATCTGGCTAGAATCTTACTTGAGTAAAAGTAAAAAAGTACTCCATTAAAA
TTGTACTTGAGTATTAAGGAAGTAAAAGTAAAAGCAAGAAAGAAAACTAGAGATTCTTGTTTAAGCTTTT
AATCTCAAAAAACATTAAATGAAATGCATACAAGGTTTTATCCTGCTTTAGAACTGTTTGTATTTAATTA
TCAAACTATAAGACAGACAATCTAATGCCAGTACACGCTACTCAAAGTTGTAAAACCTCAGATTTAACTT
CAGTAGAAGCTGATTCTCAAAATTGTTAGTGTCAAGCCTAGCTCTTTTGGGGCTGAAAAGCAATCCTGCA
GTGCTGAAAAGCCTCTCACAGGCAGCCGATGCGGGAAGAGGTGTATTAGTCTTGATAGAGAGGCTGCAAA
TAGCAGGAAACGTGAGCAGAGACTCCCTGGTGTCTGAAACACAGGCCAGATGGGCCCTCGAGCAGGAAAC
AGCTATGACCATGATTACGCCAAGCTATCAACTTTGTATAGAAAAGTTGGCACGCGCAGATTCCGTGTGG
GCCTGGTAATATCTTACCATTTTAAGCTATTTTAAGATTAGGGAAAAAAATTAAATAAAACTACTTTAAA
ATTACTTTCCTTAAAAAGCAACATATTTATTTAGTTTTTGTTTAACTGGCTCAAGATTGTAATATTTTAC
TTTTACATGTTTTTTTAAGTACCTAAATGTGTTCAAAAGTAAAGTATGTTATTGTTTTTTTTTTTTAATG
TTAGCTAAGCTTTAAATTGTAATATATTACTTTTAAAAGTGACTTTTTAAAAATGTAAATAAAAAAGTAA
CTATAAATGTGTAATGCATGTTATTTCTGTGGGTTTTTAATTTTCATCTCAACTGGGCTTACAATTTTAA
CATAATAAAAATCAAATCAAATCAAATCAGGCCCTTATTTGTCACATACACTCTTGTATACTGAAATAAA
CTAAATGTTGAGAAAAATTTAAATACACCAAAATAACGCATACCTTTTTTGTAATTACCTAAGTAAAACA
TTTAGTTCCTTTTTTAAGTGACTCAAGATTGTAATCTATTAATTGTAAAAGATAAAACTAGTGATCAATC
TGACGTGCTTCTATGCAGCCTGTGAGATTAATTGTGATGTTTAATTATTAAACAATTTAAATGGATCAAA
CATTTCACATGTGCTTATTGTGTCCAACAAAACCAGCAGAAGCACTTAAAAATATTGCATGACAACATGA
GTTTTTAATGTAAATTATATATACTTCCTAAACGAAGTTAATCATATTTCTAAAATAATAATGTCATTGA
AATATTTAAATAAATGATAAGCTTTAGTTGATTCAACATAAAATTGAAAGCAATAAGGACTTTTTTTTTT
TACAGCGGTGAAGCAAAAGCATGTAATAATCATATAATATAATAAATAAATAAATAAATAATGGCTCTTG
GTGCAAATATGAACACTTTAAATAAATATAGAATAAATATGATCAATAAGTCATAACGATGTGTTTTATG
TTGATTATAATTTAAACATGTTTCTAACGCAAGTTTTAAAAACTGTTTTAAAGTATTATTTTAAGTTATA
AGATCAATTTGACTCAACATTTTGTAGTGAAAATATGTTGTGTAAAATTAATATAATATACACTATAAAA
ATGCAGGGTTCCACACAATACATTAATGTTGTCCCAACACAAATCGATTAAGTTAACAAATATATGTGGA
TTGAACATAAAAAATTAAGTTGTCCCAATGAAATCTCAAGAATTGTGTTGTTTCAGCTCATTTTAAATAA
GTAGTTTTAACAAGTAAAAAATAACATATTTTTGAGTGTGTATATATATATATTACAAAATATAATAATA
TAAAATGTAAAAGATATAAACCATGCTACATATATTTAAGAGCTATTTTGCACATTACTTTTTTGCAAGC
CATTTTAGTGTTTTTTTTACAAATATATATTAGCTAAATATACAATATCTTAAATATACAATTAATCAGA
CATGCAATTAATGCATTTAACCTACATAAAAATACATGATCAACATATGTTTTATGCTGATTACAACTAA
ATCAAACGTAATGAAATTAATTTATAAAAGCGATTTAAATATGTCAATATTTTAAGTTAAAATCACTTGA
AACCTACTATAAATGAACTTAAATTAAAAAAATCTCCTTTAATTCCAATGCAACAGTGTTGTTTTTTCAG
CTGAGGACCCCCGGTGCAGATGGTTGGCCCCCGGCCCGCTATTCTAAGGAAGCCTTTCTTAATTTTAGGG
CGGCGCTGCATGCGCTCAGATCAGATTCACGGGTGGAGAGGGTTATTTTCTCTTTTTTATTTTTTCTTGC
CTGCTCATATTTGGGCCTGTGTGAACCCCAGGCTCCGCCTCGGCCCCCAGGAGCCGCTCTTATTTAAAGG
GGATCCTCGCCTTCAGTCTTCGTCCCAGTGGAAGCATCAGTCTTGTGATAACAACTTGGTGAGTCCTACA
GACCAGCGCTCGACTCTAGGCTTTAAATGCATTGATTTCTCTGGATTAGCTACCGGGAGAGTTTTAACTT
TGCTTATTAGTCTTGTGCTCGAACTGCTAGGTTTAAAGAGTGTTTTCTCTAATGCATGCATGAAGCGACA
GCTGAAAACCAGAAATAGAGCGTTTGTCCTCCTGTTAAACTCTAGCCTTTCTTTGGCATTTGTCAGTCCG
AGTCTTCAGCTGCCGGCAGGAGATTGGGTTTCAGTAACACTTGCTGAGCACAAACTACACGTGCTTTCTT
CAGATTTAATTCATTATTAATCATTCTAGATTTAAATGATGTTCTTACTCATTGCTGATTATTTTAGCCT
TGCGGAGCAGATTAAATGAGCACGTGTTTCATTAAGATTGATTTAAATATAATTAATATTTCACCACTGT
AGTTTTAAAATTGCCTTCTAAGTCATGGTTGATTTTTAATAGGTATCGGCTCTAATTAGATTACTATTTT
GGTTTTTAAATGTTATTTCTATTTCATTTGTAGGCTCGTTTTTAATGTGATTTTATTAGATTCTAGTTTT
AAAATCATCTCTTAGCCTTAATGAGCAGACTGAATGAACATGTTTCATTAAGATTAACTTCATTATAATG
AATTATTTAATCATTCTAGTGGGTTATAAATCAGCTCTATTTAAATTAATTGTCGTGTTTATTTCTATTT
AATTTTTGATTATTTTTTCAGGGTCGTTTTTATGTGATTTTTTCCCGTTTCTAATTTTAAACTAATTGTT
TGATTTTTATATGATTCGACTCTTTTTAAATGAATTGTTTTGCTTTTTTTATTGAGCATATATATATTAT
ACAATTTCAATCAACAATTGTTGTGCTTTTTAAATGTTGTTTCTATTTCATTTCTAGGGTCGATTTTATT
CGATTCTAGTTTTAAAATCGTGATTTTTAACTTCTAACCTTACTGAGCAGACTGAATGAACATGTTTCAT
CAAGATTAACTTCATTATAGTTAATTATTGAATCGTGCTAGTGGTTTATAAATCAGCTCTATTTAAATTA
ATCATCATCATTATTTCTATTTAATTTTTATTATTTCTTTAGGATTATTTTTATGTGATTTTTTTCACGT
TCTAGTTTTAAACTCAATGCTCATTACTGCTCACCCTTGCTGAGCAGTCTTTCGTTAAGATTAAATTAAT
TAATAACCATTCTAGTTTTAAAACAGTGTCTTAAGGCATAGCTGATATTTTACAAGTTTACTATTTAATA
TATCTCCTTTCTTTTTTTAGGGTCGATTTCATCTGATTTGATTAATTTTTATTATCTTCACTAAGCTTTT
TGTTCTAGGTTTTATTCTCAGTATTATTACTGTTATATTTGAACTGAATTTCTCCTCATAGTTTATTCAT
TTTATTTATTTATTTTTTGTTTATTCGCTATTTTGTATTTTAGTTTTTAATTAGAAATTTTATTAGAATC
GTTTTGAACTAGTTTTTATGCACTCTAACATTAATATTAAATCATAACTATTATTTTTATTATAATTTAT
TTGTGTTTATCTTTTTGTGTAGCTTTCATGTGTTTTTATTTTAGTTTTATTATGTTTGCATTGAATTTTT
TGGACTAGTTTATATAACGATATACAGAAAAGCCATGACAACAAATGTTTTTATAATACCTATTAAGTAT
AAGCTAATCAGATTTCCACTATTCTGTTCAAAGTTAACATTATTAGCCATTCTGATGGATCATTTGACAT
TTGTCATATGTCTTTATGAACACTGCTCTTTCAGATGCCACTTTTAAAGCTGTTTTTTACAGTAAATGAA
CGTTTATTATTATGACATTATTTCCTAAGGCCTCTAGAGTACAGCAGGATGTGGCGTGTGCATTACCGTG
TAATTATGCTGACTGTAAATGTGCATTTATAGACTGTCAGCATGTCTGACTGTGCGCTGTTGTGATTGGT
CCTGCACAGACCAAG
Features (pLannotate 1.2.2; 21 found; start..end, strand, type, name):
      2..22      +  protein_bind   attB1: mutant version of attB; core recombination site for the Gateway® BP reaction BP Clonase™
     32..727     +  CDS            mKate2: mKate2 is a basic (constitutively fluorescent) red fluorescent protein published in 2009, derived from Entacmaea quadricolor. It is reported to be a rapidly-maturing monomer with moderate acid sensitivity.
    729..753     -  protein_bind   attB2: mutant version of attB; recombination site for the Gateway® BP reaction BP Clonase™
    755..1603    +  CDS            Isy1: ISY1_MOUSE - Also known as Kiaa1160. Experimental evidence at protein level: Swiss-Prot protein existence level 1. Component of the spliceosome C complex required for the selective processing of microRNAs (miRNAs) during embryonic stem cell differentiation (PubMed:26255770, PubMed:29804889). Required for the biogenesis of all miRNAs from the pri-miR-17-92 primary transcript except miR-92a (PubMed:26255770). Only required for the biogenesis of miR-290 and miR-96 from the pri-miR-290-295 and pri-miR-96-183 primary transcripts, respectively (PubMed:29804889). Required during the transition of emb
   1610..1630    -  protein_bind   attB3: mutant version of attB; core recombination site for the Gateway® BP reaction BP Clonase™
   1634..1654    +  CDS            lacZα (fragment): LacZα fragment of β-galactosidase; lacZ fragment
   1670..1804    -  polyA_signal   SV40 poly(A) signal: SV40 polyadenylation signal
   1827..1910    -  CDS            large T antigen (fragment): large T antigen from SV40 (simian virus 40)
   2476..2516    -  misc_feature   MCS (fragment): pBluescript multiple cloning site
   2529..2547    -  promoter       T3 promoter: promoter for bacteriophage T3 RNA polymerase
   2592..2608    -  protein_bind   lac operator: The lac repressor binds to the lac operator to inhibit transcription in E. coli. This inhibition can be relieved by adding lactose or isopropyl-β-D-thiogalactopyranoside (IPTG). lac repressor encoded by lacI
   2616..2646    -  promoter       lac promoter: promoter for the E. coli lac operon
   2661..2682    -  protein_bind   CAP binding site: CAP binding activates transcription in the presence of cAMP. E. coli catabolite activator protein
   2695..2787    -  CDS            lacI (fragment): lac repressor; lacI; The lac repressor binds to the lac operator to inhibit transcription in E. coli. This inhibition can be relieved by adding lactose or isopropyl-β-D-thiogalactopyranoside (IPTG).
   2970..3558    -  rep_origin     ori: high-copy-number ColE1/pMB1/pBR322/pUC origin of replication
   3729..4589    -  CDS            AmpR: β-lactamase; bla; confers resistance to ampicillin, carbenicillin, and related antibiotics
   4590..4694    -  promoter       AmpR promoter: bla
   4720..4941    -  rep_origin     M13 ori (fragment) (sequence partly withheld): M13 bacteriophage origin of replication; arrow indicates direction of (+) strand synthesis
   4941..5228    +  CDS            tyr (fragment) (sequence partly withheld): TYRO_ORYLA - Also known as tyro. Experimental evidence at transcript level: Swiss-Prot protein existence level 2. This is a copper-containing oxidase that functions in the formation of pigments such as melanins and other polyphenolic compounds. From Oryzias latipes (Japanese rice fish) (Japanese killifish).
   5810..5830    +  protein_bind   attB4: mutant version of attB; core recombination site for the Gateway® BP reaction BP Clonase™
   6731..6747    -  promoter       copia promoter (fragment): strong promoter from the Drosophila transposable element copia (Sinclair et al., 1986)
