[The description below was written by a language model from this plasmid's Addgene catalogue record and pLannotate feature annotations shown in this document.]
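Description:
actc1b-mKate2-rab43 is a zebrafish expression plasmid built by Gateway recombination into the destination vector pDEST-actc1b-mKate2-ccdb, designed to express zebrafish rab43 as a red fluorescent fusion protein specifically in muscle. It is maintained in E. coli through a high-copy ColE1/pUC-type origin and selected with ampicillin via the β-lactamase gene. Remnants of a pBluescript-type backbone (lac promoter and operator, T3 promoter, partial MCS, an M13 origin fragment) are also annotated.

The expression cassette has a multisite Gateway layout. A long region between the attB4 and attB1 sites has no annotation other than a short, probably spurious copia promoter hit. By position it would correspond to the actc1b muscle promoter named in the record, though the feature tables do not label it. Downstream, mKate2, a monomeric, rapidly maturing red fluorescent protein, lies between attB1 and attB2. It is followed by the rab43 coding sequence between attB2 and attB3, so mKate2 sits at the N terminus of the Rab GTPase, and the cassette ends in an SV40 polyadenylation signal. A short match to medaka tyrosinase flanking the cassette may reflect Tol2 transposon-derived sequence, but the record does not confirm this.

The two sequence records disagree. In the depositor's 9,573 nt sequence the insert position is annotated as a Rab43 homologue. In the repository's 9,786 nt sequencing result the same position holds a longer open reading frame matching Isy1, so the insert identity should be verified. The construct comes from an in vivo cell biological screen examining T-tubule formation in zebrafish muscle, where such fusions are used to visualise the localisation of Rab-associated membrane compartments in muscle fibres.
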