Addgene plasmid #109644: actc1b-mKate2-rab43
Purpose: Muscle specific zebrafish expression of mKate2 fused to rab43
Depositing lab: Rob Parton. Depositing organization: University of Queensland, Institute for Molecular Bioscience. Publication: In vivo cell biological screening identifies an endocytic capture mechanism for T-tubule formation. Hall TE, Martel N, Ariotti N, Xiong Z, Lo HP, Ferguson C, Rae J, Lim YW, Parton RG. Nat Commun. 2020 Jul 24;11(1):3711. doi: 10.1038/s41467-020-17486-w. PubMed 32709891.
Backbone
  Vector backbone: pDEST-actc1b-mKate2-ccdb
  Vector type: Zebrafish plasmids
Growth in bacteria
  Bacterial resistance: Ampicillin, 100 μg/mL
  Growth temperature: 37°C
  Growth strain: DH5alpha
  Copy number: High Copy
Gene/Insert
  Gene/Insert name: rab43
  Species: D. rerio (zebrafish)
  Entrez Gene: rab43 (a.k.a. zgc:153788)
  Tag / fusion protein: mKate2 (N terminal on insert)
  Cloning method: Gateway Cloning
Terms and licenses: Academic/Nonprofit Terms; Industry Terms: Not Available to Industry
How to cite: actc1b-mKate2-rab43 was a gift from Rob Parton (Addgene plasmid # 109644)
